Addgene plasmid #148095: pnYC-NpM-DmPAN2_468-1241_Y
Purpose: Bacterial Expression of DmPAN2_468-1241
Depositing lab: Elisa Izaurralde. Depositing organization: Max Planck Institute for Developmental Biology. Publication: An asymmetric PAN3 dimer recruits a single PAN2 exonuclease to mediate mRNA deadenylation and decay. Jonas S, Christie M, Peter D, Bhandari D, Loh B, Huntzinger E, Weichenrieder O, Izaurralde E. Nat Struct Mol Biol. 2014 Jul;21(7):599-608. doi: 10.1038/nsmb.2837. Epub 2014 Jun 1. PubMed 24880343.
Backbone
  Vector backbone: Unknown
  Vector type: Bacterial Expression
Growth in bacteria
  Bacterial resistance: Chloramphenicol, 25 μg/mL
  Growth temperature: 37°C
  Growth strain: DH5alpha
  Copy number: Low Copy
Gene/Insert
  Gene/Insert name: DmPAN2_468-1241
  Species: D. melanogaster (fly)
  Entrez Gene: PAN2 (a.k.a. Dmel_CG8232, A1Z7K9, CG8232, Dmel\CG8232, Pan2, pan2)
  Cloning method: Unknown
Terms and licenses: Academic/Nonprofit Terms; Industry Terms: Not Available to Industry
Depositor comments: ORF extracted from NCBI: LP04771. Plasmids from this collection were made available to the research community and donated after the lab closed. Please note that the sequence provided by the depositing laboratory may be theoretical/predicted or based on Sanger sequencing results. There may be discrepancies between sequencing results obtained by Addgene and the depositor sequence. If an Addgene verified sequence is not available, please contact before placing your order to request that our lab fully sequence the plasmid.
How to cite: pnYC-NpM-DmPAN2_468-1241_Y was a gift from Elisa Izaurralde (Addgene plasmid # 148095 ; http://n2t.net/addgene:148095 ; RRID:Addgene_148095)
