[The description below was written by a language model from this plasmid's Addgene catalogue record and pLannotate feature annotations shown in this document.]
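Description:
pnYC-NpM-DmPAN2_468-1241_Y is a 7.8 kb bacterial expression plasmid for producing a fragment of Drosophila melanogaster PAN2 (residues 468–1241) in E. coli. PAN2 is the catalytic subunit of the PAN2–PAN3 poly(A) nuclease complex, one of the cytoplasmic deadenylases that shorten mRNA poly(A) tails. The catalogue lists the backbone as unknown, but the annotated features give a clear picture of its architecture. It has a p15A origin of replication, a chloramphenicol acetyltransferase gene driven by its own cat promoter, and several disrupted fragments of a tetracycline resistance gene with the tet promoter. These fragments flank the expression cassette, which suggests it was inserted into a former tet locus. Selection is with chloramphenicol, and the plasmid is recorded as low copy. Because p15A is compatible with ColE1-type origins, the plasmid can be maintained alongside a second expression vector, which suits co-expression of protein partners.

The expression cassette runs from a T7 promoter with an adjacent lac operator and the T7 gene 10 ribosome binding site, so transcription depends on T7 RNA polymerase and is inducible with IPTG in a suitable host strain. The open reading frame begins with a cytosolic maltose-binding protein lacking its signal sequence, which serves as an N-terminal solubility and affinity tag. The PAN2 coding fragment follows, and the cassette ends at a T7 terminator. A short sequence between the insert and the terminator is annotated as a fragment of a T7 gene 10B-derived solubility tag, but the record does not show whether it is translated. No lacI gene is annotated. The associated work concerns how an asymmetric PAN3 dimer recruits a single PAN2 exonuclease, so the construct is suited to producing recombinant protein for structural and biochemical studies.
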