Features (pLannotate 1.2.2; 18 found; start..end, strand, type, name):
    739..834     -  CDS            resD (fragment): REDF_ECOLI - Also known as D. Protein inferred from homology: Swiss-Prot protein existence level 3. Acts as a repressor of transcription and as a site-specific resolvase that cleaves at the RfsF site. From Escherichia coli (strain K12).
    824..881     +  CDS            TcR (fragment): tetracycline efflux protein; tet; confers resistance to tetracycline
    878..971     -  CDS            TcR (fragment): tetracycline efflux protein; tet; confers resistance to tetracycline
   1475..2375    -  CDS            TcR (fragment): tetracycline efflux protein; tet; confers resistance to tetracycline
   2402..2420    +  promoter       T7 promoter: promoter for bacteriophage T7 RNA polymerase
   2421..2445    +  protein_bind   lac operator: The lac repressor binds to the lac operator to inhibit transcription in E. coli. This inhibition can be relieved by adding lactose or isopropyl-β-D-thiogalactopyranoside (IPTG). lac repressor encoded by lacI
   2460..2482    +  RBS            RBS: efficient ribosome binding site from bacteriophage T7 gene 10 (Olins and Rangwala, 1989)
   2493..3589    +  CDS            MBP (fragment): maltose binding protein from E. coli; malE (mutated); This version of the gene does not encode a signal sequence, so MBP will remain in the cytosol.
   3641..5962    +  CDS            PAN2 (fragment): PAN2_DROME - Experimental evidence at protein level: Swiss-Prot protein existence level 1. Catalytic subunit of the poly(A)-nuclease (PAN) deadenylation complex, one of two cytoplasmic mRNA deadenylases involved in general and miRNA-mediated mRNA turnover. PAN specifically shortens poly(A) tails of RNA and the activity is stimulated by poly(A)-binding protein (PABP). PAN deadenylation is followed by rapid degradation of the shortened mRNA tails by the CCR4-NOT complex. Deadenylated mRNAs are then degraded by two alternative mechanisms, namely exosome-mediated 3'-5' exonucleolytic degradation,
   5991..6040    +  CDS            SET1 (fragment): solubility-enhancement tag derived from T7 phage gene 10B
   6048..6095    +  terminator     T7 terminator: transcription terminator for bacteriophage T7 RNA polymerase
   6118..6222    -  CDS            TcR (fragment): tetracycline efflux protein; tet; confers resistance to tetracycline
   6270..6298    -  promoter       tet promoter: E. coli promoter for tetracycline efflux protein gene
   6410..6955    +  rep_origin     p15A ori: Plasmids containing the medium-copy-number p15A origin of replication can be propagated in E. coli cells that contain a second plasmid with the ColE1 origin.
   7043..7098    +  rep_origin     RSF ori (fragment): Plasmids containing the RSF 1030 origin of replication can be propagated in E. coli cells that contain additional plasmids with compatible origins.
   7217..7360    -  mobile_element IS1 (fragment): prokaryotic transposable element IS1
   7481..7583    +  promoter       cat promoter: promoter of the E. coli cat gene encoding chloramphenicol acetyltransferase
   7584..441     +  CDS            CmR (across the origin): chloramphenicol acetyltransferase; cat; confers resistance to chloramphenicol
>Addgene plasmid #148095 | pnYC-NpM-DmPAN2_468-1241_Y | depositor full sequence | sequence record 290542 | Full Sequence
GGTATGGCAATGAAAGACGGTGAGCTGGTGATATGGGATAGTGTTCACCCTTGTTACACCGTTTTCCATG
AGCAAACTGAAACGTTTTCATCGCTCTGGAGTGAATACCACGACGATTTCCGGCAGTTTCTACACATATA
TTCGCAAGATGTGGCGTGTTACGGTGAAAACCTGGCCTATTTCCCTAAAGGGTTTATTGAGAATATGTTT
TTCGTCTCAGCCAATCCCTGGGTGAGTTTCACCAGTTTTGATTTAAACGTGGCCAATATGGACAACTTCT
TCGCCCCCGTTTTCACCATGGGCAAATATTATACGCAAGGCGACAAGGTGCTGATGCCGCTGGCGATTCA
GGTTCATCATGCCGTCTGTGATGGCTTCCATGTCGGCAGAATGCTTAATGAATTACAACAGTACTGCGAT
GAGTGGCAGGGCGGGGCGTAATTTTTTTAAGGCAGTTATTGGTGCCCTTAAACGCCTGGTGCTACGCCTG
AATAAGTGATAATAAGCGGATGAATGGCAGAAATTCGAAAGCAAATTCGACCCGGTCGTCGGTTCAGGGC
AGGGTCGTTAAATAGCCGCTTATGTCTATTGCTGGTTTACCGGTTTATTGACTACCGGAAGCAGTGTGAC
CGTGTGCTTCTCAAATGCCTGAGGCCAGTTTGCTCAGGCTCTCCCCGTGGAGGTAATAATTGACGATATG
ATCATTTATTCTGCCTCCCAGAGCCTGATAAAAACGGTTAGCGCTTCGTTAATACAGATGTAGGTGTTCC
ACAGGGTAGCCAGCAGCATCCTGCGATGCAGATCCGGAACATAATGGTGCAGGGCGCTTGTTTCGGCGTG
GGTATGGTGGCAGGCCCCGTGGCCGGGGGACTGTTGGGCGCTGCCGGCACCTGTCCTACGAGTTGCATGA
TAAAGAAGACAGTCATAAGTGCGGCGACGATAGTCATGCCCCGCGCCCACCGGAAGGAGCTACCGGACAG
CGGTGCGGACTGTTGTAACTCAGAATAAGAAATGAGGCCGCTCATGGCGTTGACTCTCAGTCATAGTATC
GTGGTATCACCGGTTGGTTCCACTCTCTGTTGCGGGCAACTTCAGCAGCACGTAGGGGACTTCCGCGTTT
CCAGACTTTACGAAACACGGAAACCGAAGACCATTCATGTTGTTGCTCAGGTCGCAGACGTTTTGCAGCA
GCAGTCGCTTCACGTTCGCTCGCGTATCGGTGATTCATTCTGCTAACCAGTAAGGCAACCCCGCCAGCCT
AGCCGGGTCCTCAACGACAGGAGCACGATCATGCGCACCCGTGGCCAGGACCCAACGCTGCCCGAGATGC
GCCGCGTGCGGCTGCTGGAGATGGCGGACGCGATGGATATGTTCTGCCAAGGGTTGGTTTGCGCATTCAC
AGTTCTCCGCAAGAATTGATTGGCTCCAATTCTTGGAGTGGTGAATCCGTTAGCGAGGTGCCGCCGGCTT
CCATTCAGGTCGAGGTGGCCCGGCTCCATGCACCGCGACGCAACGCGGGGAGGCAGACAAGGTATAGGGC
GGCGCCTACAATCCATGCCAACCCGTTCCATGTGCTCGCCGAGGCGGCATAAATCGCCGTGACGATCAGC
GGTCCAGTGATCGAAGTTAGGCTGGTAAGAGCCGCGAGCGATCCTTGAAGCTGTCCCTGATGGTCGTCAT
CTACCTGCCTGGACAGCATGGCCTGCAACGCGGGCATCCCGATGCCGCCGGAAGCGAGAAGAATCATAAT
GGGGAAGGCCATCCAGCCTCGCGTCGCGAACGCCAGCAAGACGTAGCCCAGCGCGTCGGCCGCCATGCCG
GCGATAATGGCCTGCTTCTCGCCGAAACGTTTGGTGGCGGGACCAGTGACGAAGGCTTGAGCGAGGGCGT
GCAAGATTCCGAATACCGCAAGCGACAGGCCGATCATCGTCGCGCTCCAGCGAAAGCGGTCCTCGCCGAA
AATGACCCAGAGCGCTGCCGGCACCTGTCCTACGAGTTGCATGATAAAGAAGACAGTCATAAGTGCGGCG
ACGATAGTCATGCCCCGCGCCCACCGGAAGGAGCTGACTGGGTTGAAGGCTCTCAAGGGCATCGGTCGAC
GCTCTCCCTTATGCGACTCCTGCATTAGGAAGCAGCCCAGTAGTAGGTTGAGGCCGTTGAGCACCGCCGC
CGCAAGGAATGGTGCATGCAAGGAGATGGCGCCCAACAGTCCCCCGGCCACGGGGCCTGCCACCATACCC
ACGCCGAAACAAGCGCTCATGAGCCCGAAGTGGCGAGCCCGATCTTCCCCATCGGTGATGTCGGCGATAT
AGGCGCCAGCAACCGCACCTGTGGCGCCGGTGATGCCGGCCACGATGCGTCCGGCGTAGAGGATCAGACT
AAGATCTCGATCCCGCGAAATTAATACGACTCACTATAGGGGAATTGTGAGCGGATAACAATTCCCCACT
AGTAATAATTTTGTTTAACTTTAAGAAGGAGATATACCATGGAAACTGAAGAAGGTAAACTGGTAATCTG
GATTAACGGCGATAAAGGCTATAACGGTCTCGCTGAAGTCGGTAAGAAATTCGAGAAAGATACCGGAATT
AAAGTCACCGTTGAGCATCCGGATAAACTGGAAGAGAAATTCCCACAGGTTGCGGCAACTGGCGATGGCC
CTGACATTATCTTCTGGGCACACGACCGCTTTGGTGGCTACGCTCAATCTGGCCTGTTGGCTGAAATCAC
CCCGGACAAAGCGTTCCAGGACAAGCTGTATCCGTTTACCTGGGATGCCGTACGTTACAACGGCAAGCTG
ATTGCTTACCCGATCGCTGTTGAAGCGTTATCGCTGATTTATAACAAAGACCTGCTGCCGAACCCGCCAA
AAACCTGGGAAGAGATCCCGGCGCTGGATAAAGAACTGAAAGCGAAAGGTAAGAGCGCCCTGATGTTCAA
CCTGCAAGAACCGTACTTCACCTGGCCGCTGATTGCTGCTGACGGGGGTTATGCGTTCAAGTATGAAAAC
GGCAAGTACGACATTAAAGACGTGGGCGTGGATAACGCTGGCGCGAAAGCGGGTCTGACCTTCCTGGTTG
ACCTGATTAAAAACAAACACATGAATGCAGACACCGATTACTCCATCGCAGAAGCTGCCTTTAATAAAGG
CGAAACAGCGATGACCATCAACGGCCCGTGGGCATGGTCCAACATCGACACCAGCAAAGTGAATTATGGT
GTAACGGTACTGCCGACCTTCAAGGGTCAACCATCCAAACCGTTCGTTGGCGTGCTGAGCGCAGGTATTA
ACGCCGCCAGTCCGAACAAAGAGCTGGCAAAAGAGTTCCTCGAAAACTATCTGCTGACTGATGAAGGTCT
GGAAGCGGTTAATAAAGACAAACCGCTGGGTGCCGTAGCGCTGAAGTCTTACGAGGAAGAGTTGGCGAAA
GATCCACGTATTGCCGCCACGATGGAAAACGCCCAGAAAGGTGAAATCATGCCGAACATCCCGCAGATGT
CCGCTTTCTGGTATGCCGTGCGTACTGCGGTGATCAACGCCGCCAGCGGTCGTCAGACTGTCGATGAAGC
CCTTAAAGACGCGCAGACTGGTACCGGCAGCGGCCTGGAAGTTCTGTTCCAGGGGCCCCATATGCTCGAG
GCGGAGAACGGTGTGAAAATCATTCCACGGCGGTATCGCAAAGTCGAGCTGAAGTACACGAAGCTGGGCA
CCCAGGACTTTGACTTTGACCAGCATAATCAAACATGTTTCGCGGGGCTGGAGGCAACGCTACCGAACTC
CTACTGCAATGCTATGCTACAGATTTTGTATTTCACCGACGCGCTTCGCGTGAAGCTGCTGGAGCATTCG
TGCATCAAGGAGTTTTGCCTGTCCTGCGAACTAGGGTTCCTCTTCAACATGCTGGATAAAAGTACCGCTT
CTTCACCTTGCCAGGCCAGCAATTTCCTGCGATCTTTCCGCACTGTGCCAGAGGCCTCGGCACTGGGATT
GATTCTCACCGACCGCTCATCGAACGTCAATCTAATATCGCTGATACAGAACTGGAACCGATTCATTTTG
CATCAAATGCATTACGAAATATTCGATTCTAGCAAGAACGCATCCACCTACAGCGGATCTGTGCAAACAT
CAACGAACGCGGAAAACGCGGGCTCTTCAGAAACAAGTGGCTCCTCGGACCTTTACGATTCCATAAGTGA
TGAGAACTCCAAGGAGGACGATCGGGAACGCAGTAAGATCAACGCAGAAACTGACATCAGTAAGATCTTT
GGGACCAAGCAAATCTGTATAAACCGCTGCATCAAATGCCAAGAAGAGAAGATAAAGGAAAGCATTCTAC
TTGCCTGCAATTTGTCGTATCCCAACCACATCAAAGATAGTGATCAGTATTTCAACTTTGGCACCATTTT
GAAGCGATCTCTCAGCTCCGAGAAGAGTATTCAGGCCTTCTGCGAGAGATGTAAGAAGTTTTCGCCAACC
AATCAGAGCGTGAAGGTGACTTCGCTTCCGCAAATTCTGTCCATTAACTGTGGCCTCAACAACGAAAAAG
ACATTACCTTCCTGAAGCGCCAGCTCAATCGCTGCAGCGAAAAGACGACTGTTGATGCGGCCGCTTCCTT
GAGCACAAGCAAGCCGTGTCGATATGGAGCCAACTGTTCGCGAAGTGACTGCCATTTCATGCATCCGGAT
CGAAAATCTCCATCGCACACAAGCCAACCGAATGCTGTCAACAATTCTCCCAATGGACGCCAAAAGTCCT
GGTTTCCCCTTACATTTACTATGGGCATCAATGACCAAGGTGAGGTGCAGGTGCAAACTCAATCAGATGC
AAGCAGTGGCAAATCGGAACAGGAGGAGGAAACGGAAAAGCCACCAACAAAGGGCTTGGACAACAATCGG
ATGTACGCGCTGCATGCCGTGGTGTGCCAAGTCGATGATGGTACCCAAAAGAACTTGGTATCGTTGATAA
ATGTGCAGCGGCCATACCACACCATGAAACTGGCTGAATCTGCAGATGACCCTCAGAGTCAATGGTATAT
TTTTAATGATTTTAGCATATCGCCCGTTTCGCCACAAGAATCGGTATGGTTCACATTGGATTGGAAAGTT
CCTTGCATACTCTTCTACAGACACGTAGAGGATGACTCTGAGTCTGCTAGTACTACTAGCTCGACCGTCA
CGGAAAGTGAAGAAACCATTCCATCAGAGAGCAGCAGCGGCTCGCCAACAAATCTATCCAACCCTTTTCT
AGAGGAAATTGTGAGTCCTATGCTAGGCAACTTAAGTGCAGACGCCACGCTGCAGCCCCTGCAGTCAGAT
GAAATGCCGCAGTCGGGTGATCTGGTCGCAATGGATGCCGAGTTCGTTACCCTAAATCCAGAGGAAAATG
AGATTCGCCCGGATGGCAAAACGGCGACCATTAAGCCATGCCACATGAGTGTGGCCCGGATTTCATGTAT
ACGAGGACAAGGCCCGGCTGAAGGAGTTCCATTCATGGACGATTACATATCCACCCAGGAGAAGGTCGTG
GACTACCTAACTCAGTTCTCGGGAATCAAGCCTGGCGACTTGGACGCTAACTTCAGCAAAAAGCGACTGA
CTGCCTTGAAGTACTCATACCAGAAATTAAAATACCTCGTTGACGTAGGAGTAATATTTGTCGGACATGG
TCTGAAGAACGACTTTAGGGTCATAAACATCTATGTACCGTCGGAGCAGATAATAGATACGGTGCACCTG
TTTCACATGCCACATCATCGCATGGTTTCCCTAAGATTTCTAGCCTGGCATTTCTTGGGTACTAAGATTC
AGTCCGAGACGCACGACTCCATCGAAGATGCACGGACCACTCTGCAGCTCTACAAGCACTATTTGAAGCT
GCAGGAGGAGAAGAAGTTTGCCAACGCTCTCAAGAATCTTTACGAACGCGGAAAGCAGCTGCAGTGGAAG
GTTCCAGAGGACTGATCTAGAGCTAGCCCTAGGAGATCCGGCTGCTAACAAAGCCCGAAAGGAAGCTGAG
TTGGCTGCTGCCACCGCTGAGCAATAACTAGCATAACCCCTTGGGGCCTCTAAACGGGTCTTGAGGGGTT
TTTTGCTGAAAGGAGGAACTATATCCGGATATCCCGCAAGAGGCCCGGCAGTACCGGCATAACCAAGCCT
ATGCCTACAGCATCCAGGGTGACGGTGCCGAGGATGACGATGAGCGCATTGTTAGATTTCATACACGGTG
CCTGACTGCGTTAGCAATTTAACTGTGATAAACTACCGCATTAAAGCTTATCGATGATAAGCTGTCAAAC
ATGAGAATTACAACTTATATCGTATGGGGCTGACTTCAGGTGCTACATTTGAAGAGATAAATTGCACTGA
AATCAAGAAATATTTTATCTGATTAATAAGATGATCTTCTTGAGATCGTTTTGGTCTGCGCGTAATCTCT
TGCTCTGAAAACGAAAAAACCGCCTTGCAGGGCGGTTTTTCGAAGGTTCTCTGAGCTACCAACTCTTTGA
ACCGAGGTAACTGGCTTGGAGGAGCGCAGTCACCAAAACTTGTCCTTTCAGTTTAGCCTTAACCGGCGCA
TGACTTCAAGACTAACTCCTCTAAATCAATTACCAGTGGCTGCTGCCAGTGGTGCTTTTGCATGTCTTTC
CGGGTTGGACTCAAGACGATAGTTACCGGATAAGGCGCAGCGGTCGGACTGAACGGGGGGTTCGTGCATA
CAGTCCAGCTTGGAGCGAACTGCCTACCCGGAACTGAGTGTCAGGCGTGGAATGAGACAAACGCGGCCAT
AACAGCGGAATGACACCGGTAAACCGAAAGGCAGGAACAGGAGAGCGCACGAGGGAGCCGCCAGGGGGAA
ACGCCTGGTATCTTTATAGTCCTGTCGGGTTTCGCCACCACTGATTTGAGCGTCAGATTTCGTGATGCTT
GTCAGGGGGGCGGAGCCTATGGAAAAACGGCTTTGCCGCGGCCCTCTCACTTCCCTGTTAAGTATCTTCC
TGGCATCTTCCAGGAAATCTCCGCCCCGTTCGTAAGCCATTTCCGCTCGCCGCAGTCGAACGACCGAGCG
TAGCGAGTCAGTGAGCGAGGAAGCGGAATATATCCTGTATCACATATTCTGCTGACGCACCGGTGCAGCC
TTTTTTCTCCTGCCACATGAAGCACTTCACTGACACCCTCATCAGTGCCAACATAGTAAGCCAGTATACA
CTCCCCTAGCGCTGATGTCCGGCGGTGCTTTTGCCGTTACGCACCACCCCGTCAGTAGCTGAACAGGAGG
GACAGCTGATAGAAACAGAAGCCACTGGAGCACCTCAAAAACACCATCATACACTAAATCAGTAAGTTGG
CAGCATCACCCGACGCACTTTGCGCCGAATAAATACCTGTGACGGAAGATCACTTCGCAGAATAAATAAA
TCCTGGTGTCCCTGTTGATACCGGGAAGCCCTGGGCCAACTTTTGGCGAAAATGAGACGTTGATCGGCAC
GTAAGAGGTTCCAACTTTCACCATAATGAAATAAGATCACTACCGGGCGTATTTTTTGAGTTATCGAGAT
TTTCAGGAGCTAAGGAAGCTAAAATGGAGAAAAAAATCACTGGATATACCACCGTTGATATATCCCAATG
GCATCGTAAAGAACATTTTGAGGCATTTCAGTCAGTTGCTCAATGTACCTATAACCAGACCGTTCAGCTG
GATATTACGGCCTTTTTAAAGACCGTAAAGAAAAATAAGCACAAGTTTTATCCGGCCTTTATTCACATTC
TTGCCCGCCTGATGAATGCTCATCCGGAATTC
